Addgene plasmid #55504: mTFP1-Paxillin-22
Purpose: Localization: Focal Adhesions, Excitation: 462, Emission: 492
Depositing lab: Michael Davidson. Depositing organization: Florida State University, Tallahassee. Publication: Hue-shifted monomeric variants of Clavularia cyan fluorescent protein: identification of the molecular determinants of color and applications in fluorescence imaging. Ai HW, Olenych SG, Wong P, Davidson MW, Campbell RE. BMC Biol. 2008 Mar 6;6:13. doi: 10.1186/1741-7007-6-13. PubMed 18325109.
Backbone
  Vector backbone: mTFP1
  Backbone size w/o insert (bp): 4750
  Vector type: Mammalian Expression
  Selectable markers: Neomycin (select with G418)
Growth in bacteria
  Bacterial resistance: Kanamycin, 50 μg/mL
  Growth temperature: 37°C
  Growth strain: DH5alpha
  Copy number: High Copy
Gene/Insert
  Gene/Insert name: Paxillin (alt name: NM_204984.1)
  Species: G. gallus (chicken)
  Promoter: CMV
  Tag / fusion protein: mTFP1 (C terminal on backbone)
  Cloning method: Unknown
  Sequencing primers: 5′ CMV-F; 3′ SV40pA-R
Terms and licenses: Academic/Nonprofit Terms; Industry Terms: Not Available to Industry
Depositor comments: . Excitation = 462; Emission = 492
How to cite: mTFP1-Paxillin-22 was a gift from Michael Davidson (Addgene plasmid # 55504 ; http://n2t.net/addgene:55504 ; RRID:Addgene_55504)
