[The description below was written by a language model from this plasmid's Addgene catalogue record.]
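Description:
mTFP1-Paxillin-22 is a mammalian expression plasmid that produces chicken (Gallus gallus) paxillin fused to the monomeric teal fluorescent protein mTFP1. It is built on an mTFP1 fusion-vector backbone of about 4.75 kb without the insert. The plasmid is maintained at high copy number in E. coli under kanamycin selection, and it carries a neomycin resistance marker so that transfected mammalian cells can be selected with G418. The record does not list the origin of replication or the polyadenylation signal explicitly, although the use of an SV40 polyA reverse sequencing primer implies that an SV40 polyadenylation region lies downstream of the coding sequence.

Expression of the fusion is driven by the CMV promoter, a strong constitutive promoter in most mammalian cell lines. The catalogue entry places the mTFP1 tag at the C terminus of paxillin, contributed by the backbone. The "22" in the name may refer to the length of the linker between the two proteins, but the record does not state this, and the cloning method is listed as unknown. Paxillin is an adaptor protein that concentrates at focal adhesions, so the fusion serves as a live-cell marker for these structures. mTFP1 is an engineered monomeric variant of a Clavularia cyan fluorescent protein, with excitation recorded at 462 nm and emission at 492 nm. The construct is intended for fluorescence imaging of focal adhesion localisation and dynamics, alone or alongside spectrally distinct fluorescent proteins in multicolour experiments.
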