>Addgene plasmid #55504 | mTFP1-Paxillin-22 | addgene partial sequence | sequence record 121665 | C-ter-GFP 5'-CTCCTCGCCCTTGCTCAC-3'
AATTCGAAGCTTGAGCTCGAGACAGAAGAGTTTGAGAAAGCAGTTCTGACAGTAGGGCTTGTCGTTCTGT
TCTTTGAAGGTTCCTTTGTTGAGCTGCTTGAGGCAGAAGGCACAGACAAAGTGTTCGGGGTGAAATTTCT
TGCCCATGGCAGTGATGCAGCGTCCCGTGATGGGCTTCTGGCAGCCAGAGCACAGCGAGCCGCGGCGCTC
GTGGTAATGCACCTCGCAGTAGGGCTGCCCGTCGTGCTCGAAGAAGCTGCCGTTGATGAACGGTGTGAAA
CATTCCCGACAGACAAAGCACTCAGGGTGCCACAGGGTGTTTAAGGCAGAAATGTAATTTTCCAGGATAG
CCCGGGCACAGCCTCCACACTTGGGAGCAAACATGTCAAAGTAGTCCTTGCGGCAATAGGCTTTGCCATC
CTTCTCATGAAATCCTTCAGGTCCAAAGAAAACTCCACACTGGGCACAGAAAAAGTGTTCAGGGTGCCAC
GTCCTGTCCAAAGCCGTCACCACTTTATCAAGGATTGGCCCATTGCAGTAGTAGCAGCGAGGAGAGAAGA
GGTTGTGATAGTCCTTCTCACAGTAGGGCTGCCCATCCCGCTCAAAGAAGTTCCGTGATCCAATCTCCTC
CTGGCAGTGGGTGCAGACGAAGTGCTCAGGGTGCCAGGTCTTCCCCATGGCTGTAACTACCTGCCCAGCA
ATCGGCTTCTTGCAGGCTCCGCACACACCCTTGGCGACCGTCGCTACCCCCAGTTTGTTCAGGTCAGAC
