>Addgene plasmid #55504 | mTFP1-Paxillin-22 | depositor partial sequence | sequence record 121666 | Insert
GACGTCAGATCCGCTAGCACCATGGACGACCTCGATGCCTTACTGGCAGACCTGGAATCCACCACCTCGC
ATATCTCTAAGCGACCGGTGTTTCTAACAGAGGAAACGCCTTACTCCTACCCAACTGGAAACCATACGTA
CCAGGAGATTGCTGTGCCACCGCCGGTGCCCCCGCCGCCTTCCAGTGAGGCCCTAAATGGCACTGTGATT
GACCCCTTAGACCAGTGGCAACCCAGCGTGTCCAGATACGGCCACCAGCAACCTCAGTCCCAGTCTCCGA
TATACAGCTCTAGTGCCAAAAGCTCCAGTGCCTCTGTTCCTAGAGACGGGCTCAGCTCCCCTTCTCCCCG
TGCCAGTGAGGAGGAACACGTGTACAGCTTCCCAAACAAGCAGAAGTCTGCAGAACCATCTCCCACAATG
ACCAGCACCTCCCTGGGCAGCAACCTCTCGGAACTGGACAGGCTTCTCCTGGAACTGAATGCTGTTCAAC
ATAATCCCCCCAGTGGCTTCTCAGCAGATGAAGTCAGCAGAAGCCCATCACTGCCCAATGTGACCGGACC
TCACTATGTCATCCCAGAGAGCAGCAGCTCTGCAGGAGGGAAGGCTGCACCCCCTACAAAAGAAAAACCA
AAGCGGAATGGTGGGCGTGGGATTGAAGATGTGCGTCCCAGTGTGGAGAGCCTGCTGGATGAGCTGGAGA
GCTCTGTGCCAAGCCCAGTCCCTGCAATCACTGTGAGCCAAGGGGAGGTGAGCAGCCCCCAGCGTGTCAA
CGCCAGTCAGCAGCAGACCCGTATCTCTGCTTCTTCAGCTACACGAGAACTGGATGAGCTGATGGCGTCC
CTCTCTGACTTTAAGTTCATGGCACAGGGGAAAGCCGGCGGCAGCAGCTCCCCACCATCCACCACCCCAA
AGCCTGGCAGTCAGCTGGACACCATGCTGGGAAGTCTGCAGTCTGACCTGAACAAACTGGGGGTAGCGAC
GGTCGCCAAGGGTGTGTGCGGAGCCTGCAAGAAGCCGATTGCTGGGCAGGTAGTTACAGCCATGGGGAAG
ACCTGGCACCCTGAGCACTTCGTCTGCACCCACTGCCAGGAGGAGATTGGATCACGGAACTTCTTTGAGC
GGGATGGGCAGCCCTACTGTGAGAAGGACTATCACAACCTCTTCTCTCCTCGCTGCTACTACTGCAATGG
GCCAATCCTTGATAAAGTGGTGACGGCTTTGGACAGGACGTGGCACCCTGAACACTTTTTCTGTGCCCAG
TGTGGAGTTTTCTTTGGACCTGAAGGATTTCATGAGAAGGATGGCAAAGCCTATTGCCGCAAGGACTACT
TTGACATGTTTGCTCCCAAGTGTGGAGGCTGTGCCCGGGCTATCCTGGAAAATTACATTTCTGCCTTAAA
CACCCTGTGGCACCCTGAGTGCTTTGTCTGTCGGGAATGTTTCACACCGTTCATCAACGGCAGCTTCTTC
GAGCACGACGGGCAGCCCTACTGCGAGGTGCATTACCACGAGCGCCGCGGCTCGCTGTGCTCTGGCTGCC
AGAAGCCCATCACGGGACGCTGCATCACTGCCATGGGCAAGAAATTTCACCCCGAACACTTTGTCTGTGC
CTTCTGCCTCAAGCAGCTCAACAAAGGAACCTTCAAAGAACAGAACGACAAGCCCTACTGTCAGAACTGC
TTTCTCAAACTCTTCTGTCTCGAGCTCAAGCTTCGAATTCTGCAGTCGACGGTACCGCGGGCCCGGGATC
CACCGGTCGCCACCATGGTGAGCAAGGGCGAGGAGACCACAATGGGCGTAATCAAGCCCGACATGAAGAT
CAAGCTGAAGATGGAGGGCAACGTGAATGGCCACGCCTTCGTGATCGAGGGCGAGGGCGAGGGCAAGCCC
TACGACGGCACCAACACCATCAACCTGGAGGTGAAGGAGGGAGCCCCCCTGCCCTTCTCCTACGACATTC
TGACCACCGCGTTCGCCTACGGCAACAGGGCCTTCACCAAGTACCCCGACGACATCCCCAACTACTTCAA
GCAGTCCTTCCCCGAGGGCTACTCTTGGGAGCGCACCATGACCTTCGAGGACAAGGGCATCGTGAAGGTG
AAGTCCGACATCTCCATGGAGGAGGACTCCTTCATCTACGAGATACACCTCAAGGGCGAGAACTTCCCCC
CCAACGGCCCCGTGATGCAGAAGAAGACCACCGGCTGGGACGCCTCCACCGAGAGGATGTACGTGCGCGA
CGGCGTGCTGAAGGGCGACGTCAAGCACAAGCTGCTGCTGGAGGGCGGCGGCCACCACCGCGTTGACTTC
AAGACCATCTACAGGGCCAAGAAGGCGGTGAAGCTGCCCGACTATCACTTTGTGGACCACCGCATCGAGA
TCCTGAACCACGACAAGGACTACAACAAGGTGACCGTTTACGAGAGCGCCGTGGCCCGCAACTCCACCGA
CGGCATGGACGAGCTGTACAAGTAAGCGGCCGCGACTCTAGATCATAATCAGCCATACCACATTGAG
